Addgene plasmid #148749: pAc5.1B-lambdaN-HA-DmNot4_248-1050_AG
Purpose: Insect Expression of DmNot4_248-1050
Depositing lab: Elisa Izaurralde. Depositing organization: Max Planck Institute for Developmental Biology. Publication: A conserved CAF40-binding motif in metazoan NOT4 mediates association with the CCR4-NOT complex. Keskeny C, Raisch T, Sgromo A, Igreja C, Bhandari D, Weichenrieder O, Izaurralde E. Genes Dev. 2019 Feb 1;33(3-4):236-252. doi: 10.1101/gad.320952.118. Epub 2019 Jan 28. PubMed 30692204.
Backbone
  Vector backbone: Unknown
  Vector type: Insect Expression
Growth in bacteria
  Bacterial resistance: Ampicillin, 100 μg/mL
  Growth temperature: 37°C
  Growth strain: DH5alpha
  Copy number: Low Copy
Gene/Insert
  Gene/Insert name: DmNot4_248-1050
  Species: D. melanogaster (fly)
  Entrez Gene: CG31716 (a.k.a. CG5244, cg5251, CG5251, Dmel\CG31716, not3/5, not4, NOT4)
  Cloning method: Unknown
Terms and licenses: Academic/Nonprofit Terms; Industry Terms: Not Available to Industry
Depositor comments: sequence given by NCBI:NM_001273415.1; Uniprot.: M9PCL9 Plasmids from this collection were made available to the research community and donated after the lab closed. Please note that the sequence provided by the depositing laboratory may be theoretical/predicted or based on Sanger sequencing results. There may be discrepancies between sequencing results obtained by Addgene and the depositor sequence. If an Addgene verified sequence is not available, please contact before placing your order to request that our lab fully sequence the plasmid.
How to cite: pAc5.1B-lambdaN-HA-DmNot4_248-1050_AG was a gift from Elisa Izaurralde (Addgene plasmid # 148749 ; http://n2t.net/addgene:148749 ; RRID:Addgene_148749)
