[The description below was written by a language model from this plasmid's Addgene catalogue record and pLannotate feature annotations shown in this document.]
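Description:
pAc5.1B-lambdaN-HA-DmNot4_248-1050_AG is an insect-cell expression plasmid of about 7.9 kb. The catalogue lists the backbone as unknown, but the name and the annotated elements point to a pAc5.1-type vector. In bacteria it is maintained through a ColE1/pUC-family origin and selected with ampicillin via the β-lactamase gene and its own promoter. The record lists it as low copy even though the origin annotation is of the high-copy type. Short fragments matching a tetracycline resistance gene and SV40 large T antigen are also detected. They are partial and appear to be backbone remnants rather than functional genes.

Expression is driven by the constitutive Drosophila melanogaster actin 5C promoter and terminated by an SV40 polyadenylation signal. Directly downstream of the promoter lie a short fragment of the bacteriophage lambda N protein, which is the RNA-binding peptide that recognises boxB hairpins, and an HA epitope. The HA match covers only part of a 3xHA annotation, consistent with a single HA tag. The unannotated stretch that follows corresponds in position to the insert, a fragment of Drosophila Not4 (CG31716) described as residues 248–1050, which lacks the N-terminal portion of the protein. A vector-derived V5 tag sits after this region, but the record does not say whether it is in frame and translated or preceded by a stop codon.

The stated purpose is simply insect expression of this Not4 fragment. A lambdaN–HA fusion is characteristic of tethering assays, in which the protein is recruited to a boxB-containing reporter mRNA to test its effect on expression or stability. The HA tag also allows detection or immunoprecipitation. This fits the associated study of how NOT4 associates with the CCR4-NOT complex.
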