Features (pLannotate 1.2.2; 10 found; start..end, strand, type, name):
     56..2568    +  promoter       Ac5 promoter: Drosophila melanogaster actin 5C promoter
   2588..2653    +  CDS            N (fragment): REGN_LAMBD - Experimental evidence at protein level: Swiss-Prot protein existence level 1. Plays a role as a transcriptional antitermination factor that allows the virus to initiate its lytic phase. Activates expression of the delayed viral early genes by modifying host RNA polymerase (RNAP) into a form that is resistant to termination signals. This antitermination function requires the host NusA protein which serves to stabilize the interaction between antitermination protein N and host RNA polymerase. From Escherichia phage lambda (Bacteriophage lambda).
   2678..2704    +  CDS            3xHA (fragment): three tandem HA epitope tags
   5168..5209    +  CDS            V5 tag: epitope tag from simian virus 5
   5309..5443    -  polyA_signal   SV40 poly(A) signal: SV40 polyadenylation signal
   5466..5550    -  CDS            large T antigen (fragment): large T antigen from SV40 (simian virus 40)
   5551..6021    +  CDS            TcR (fragment): tetracycline efflux protein; tet; confers resistance to tetracycline
   6065..6653    -  rep_origin     ori: high-copy-number ColE1/pMB1/pBR322/pUC origin of replication
   6824..7684    -  CDS            AmpR: β-lactamase; bla; confers resistance to ampicillin, carbenicillin, and related antibiotics
   7685..7789    -  promoter       AmpR promoter: bla
>Addgene plasmid #148749 | pAc5.1B-lambdaN-HA-DmNot4_248-1050_AG | depositor full sequence | sequence record 291197 | Full Sequence
CTTCAAGGAATTAATTCTATATTCTAAAAACACAAATGATACTTCTAAAAAAAATCATGAATGGCATCAA
CTCTGAATCAAATCTTTGCAGATGCACCTACTTCTCATTTCCACTGTCACATCATTTTTCCAGATCTCGC
TGCCTGTTATGTGGCCCACAAACCAAGACACGTTTTATGGCCATTAAAGCTGGCTGATCGTCGCCAAACA
CCAAATACATATCAATATGTACATTCGAGAAAGAAGCGATCAAAGAAGCGTCTTCGGGCGAGTAGGAGAA
TGCGGAGGAGAAGGAGAACGAGCTGATCTAGTATCTCTCCACAATCCAATGCCAACTGACCAACTGGCCA
TATTCGGAGCAATTTGAAGCCAATTTCCATCGCCTGGCGATCGCTCCATTCTTGGCTATATGTTTTTCAC
CGTTCCCGGGGCCATTTTCAAAGACTCGTCGGTAAGATAAGATTGTGTCACTCGCTGTCTCTCTTCATTT
GTCGAAGAATGCTGAGGAATTTCGCGATGACGTCGGCGAGTATTTTGAAGAATGAGAATAATTTGTATTT
ATACGAAAATCAGTTAGTGGAATTTTCTACAAAAACATGTTATCTATAGATAATTTTGTTGCAAAATATG
TTGACTATGACAAAGATTGTATGTATATACCTTTAATGTATTCTCATTTTCTTATGTATTTATAATGGCA
ATGATGATACTGATGATATTTTAAGATGATGCCAGACCACAGGCTGATTTCTGCGTCTTTTGCCGAACGC
AGTGCATGTGCGGTTGTTGTTTTTTGGAATAGTTTCAATTTTCGGACTGTCCGCTTTGATTTCAGTTTCT
TGGCTTATTCAAAAAGCAAAGTAAAGCCAAAAAAGCGAGATGGCAATACCAAATGCGGCAAAACGGTAGT
GGAAGGAAAGGGGTGCGGGGCAGCGGAAGGAAGGGTGGGGCGGGGCGTGGCGGGGTCTGTGGCTGGGCGC
GACGTCACCGACGTTGGAGCCACTCCTTTGACCATGTGTGCGTGTGTGTATTATTCGTGTCTCGCCACTC
GCCGGTTGTTTTTTTCTTTTTATCTCGCTCTCTCTAGCGCCATCTCGTACGCATGCTCAACGCACCGCAT
GTTGCCGTGTCCTTTATGCGTCATTTTGGCTCGAAATAGGCAATTATTTAAACAAAGATTAGTCAACGAA
AACGCTAAAATAAATAAGTCTACAATATGGTTACTTATTGCCATGTGTGTGCAGCCAACGATAGCAACAA
AAGCAACAACACAGTGGCTTTCCCTCTTTCACTTTTTGTTTGCAAGCGCGTGCGAGCAAGACGGCACGAC
CGGCAAACGCAATTACGCTGACAAAGAGCAGACGAAGTTTTGGCCGAAAAACATCAAGGCGCCTGATACG
AATGCATTTGCAATAACAATTGCGATATTTAATATTGTTTATGAAGCTGTTTGACTTCAAAACACACAAA
AAAAAAAATAAAACAAATTATTTGAAAGAGAATTAGGAATCGGACAGCTTATCGTTACGGGCTAACAGCA
CACCGAGACGAAATAGCTTACCTGACGTCACAGCCTCTGGAAGAACTGCCGCCAAGCAGAGAGAGAGAGA
AAAAGAGGGAGAGCAGCTTAGACCGCATGTGCTTGTGTGTGAGGCGTCTCTCTCTTCGTCTCCTGTTTGC
GCAAACGCATAGACTGCACTGAGAAAATCGATTACCTATTTTTTATGAATGAATATTTGCACTATTACTA
TTCAAAACTATTAAGATAGCAATCACATTCAATAGCCAAATACTATACCACCTGAGCGATGCAACGAAAT
GATCAATTTGAGCAAAAATGCTGCATATTTAGGACGGCATCATTATAGAAATGCTTCTTGCTGTGTACTT
TTCTCTCGTCTGGCAGCTGTTTCGCCGTTATTGTTAAAACCGGCTTAAGTTAGGTGTGTTTTCTACGACT
AGTGATGCCCCTACTAGAAGATGTGTGTTGCACAAATGTCCCTGAATAACCAATTTGAAGTGCAGATAGC
AGTAAACGTAAGCTAATATGAATATTATTTAACTGTAATGTTTTAATATCGCTGGACATTACTAATAAAC
CCACTATAAACACATGTACATATGTATGTTTTGGCATACAATGAGTAGTTGGGGAAAAAATGTGTAAAAG
CACCGTGACCATCACAGCATAAAGATAACCAGCTGAAGTATCGAATATGAGTAACCCCCAAATTGAATCA
CATGCCGCAACTGATAGGACCCATGGAAGTACACTCTTCATGGCGATATACAAGACACACACAAGCACGA
ACACCCAGTTGCGGAGGAAATTCTCCGTAAATGAAAACCCAATCGGCGAACAATTCATACCCATATATGG
TAAAAGTTTTGAACGCGACTTGAGAGCGGAGAGCATTGCGGCTGATAAGGTTTTAGCGCTAAGCGGGCTT
TATAAAACGGGCTGCGGGACCAGTTTTCATATCACTACCGTTTGAGTTCTTGTGCTGTGTGGATACTCCT
CCCGACACAAAGCCGCTCCATCAGCCAGCAGTCGTCTAATCCAGAGACCCCGGATCGGGGTACCAACATG
GACGCACAAACACGACGACGTGAGCGTCGCGCTGAGAAACAAGCTCAATGGAAAGCTGCAAACGGTGGAT
CTCCTCCACATATGGCTTACCCATACGATGTTCCAGATTACGCTCCTCCAAGCTTGAATTCTGCAGATAT
CCAGCACAGTGGCGGCCGCGCGTCATTGGGACCGAATGCAACAGTCGCGATTCCATCGTCATCGTCAGCG
TCATCCTCGTCCTCTGGATCGGGTACAAATGGTTCAAGTGCATCAGGTAATGCCCAGCAAAAGGAGGCCT
GGCCAAGCTTATCGGTCTCGCCCATCAATGGCAAAGAGGCGGCTGCCACTGCGACCAGTTCCAGTGGGAA
AAGTAAACGGGAAAAGCTGCGCAACGAGAAGAGGCACGAGAAGAACAAGGCGAAGAATAAGAACGGCAGC
AATACAAACGCCAATGCCTCGAACAAGGAGAACTATGTTCCCGAAACGAGAAGCAGCACAAGTACTGAGA
CATTCGCAGAGGCTACGGCGGATGCACCGGCTTCCACCAAGGCAGAACCGCCGCAAGCCTCTAGCAATAG
AACGAGGGCGGATCGTGGAAAAGATCGGACCACGGCTAGTGCAAAGGAGCAGAAGAAGAGCAAGGAAGCT
GCTCCAGCACCTGCAGCAAGTAAACCGGCGGAGCGGGTTGAAACAAGCGAGAGTACAATAAGACAAAAGA
AGGCGGAAGTAACAGAAAGCTGTGAAGATAACTTACCACAAAAGAGATTAGCGGGAACAAACGTTCAAAG
ATCTGTGAGCTCTTGTAGCGAAAATAGCGAAGGACACGTCTCTGAGAGTAGCTTAAGTGAGAAGAGTTTA
ACTGGTGATTATGTGGAGGAAAAGTGCAATAGTGTGAATTCGGAAAGCCAGCAAGAAAGTGTAAAGTTTC
AGGAGGAGCTCGAAAAGAGCAACGAGGCAATTGTCGAGGCCGAAACGATTCTGCCAACAGCTGAGTCCTC
TGAGGACATCAGTCCCGCTGCAGTTGCGCCAGGCAATGGAGAAGTCGAAGGATGCTTACCCGTTGTTGAT
CCAGTCGAACCACCGAGTCTGGCGGATAATGGAAGCAGAGTAACAGATGCGCTATCTAAGCTGAACATTT
TCGATGACACGCCTAGCTTTTTCACATCGCCATCATTCCAGCAAGCACCCATATTAAAGAATAAGCTAGA
TTTGGAAATGCGACAGTCTCATTTACCTGACTTGGTCAACGACATTGATGGAATCCAAAAGGCATCCAAT
ACAAACGAGTGGGAGGAAGCCTTCAAAAATGTGATGATGGGCAACACGCAGCACATGGAGGAGCAACTGT
TGCAGCAGCAACATTTGCAGCAGCATCAGAATTTGCGCCACCAGCTGGTGTTGCAACAGGAGGAGTTCCT
TCGCATGCAAGAATTACAGAAACGCAACAACTTTGCGACGCAAATCAACGGTCCTGCGAATGATTTCCTT
AGAGCTTATGAGCTCAGAGCTCAAGCCAATGCAATCATTCAGCAACAATTATTACAACAGCACGCAGGCG
AAAATCTATTTGGCGGCAACATGTCGAAGTTCTTCGATTTCCATAAAAGTCAGCCGCAGTCACACCATCA
GTATCTAAATGGACATCCGCCTCAAATCAATGGGAACGGTGCTGTGCCGGAGCCGCAAAGAGTGGCGGCC
TCTTTGGAAAGCAATCGACTGAATTCGCCTTTTGTCGAAAATGGACTTATTAACTCGCAGCAGCAGCAGC
AGCAGCAGCAACAGCAACAAAAGCAGAGAATGATGGGAATGTATGAATTTATGCCTCCAAACACGCAATC
TCAGCAGAATCGGTTTACACAGAACTCGATAGTCGACGATGACTTAGGATTCGACCCGTTCGTTGAGACC
CAAAAGGGACTTGCTGAACTTATGGAAAATGAGGTGGTCCAAAAACAGAGTATTAATAATGAGAACCCCT
TGCCGAAGTTGCCGCCACAGCCTCAAGTTCCACCCCATCCGCAATTGGTGGACAACCTGCAGCGAGCTCG
CATGCCGCCGCCAGGCTTCAATCACGTCAACACATTGGGCTTGGGCGGTGCATCCAGACTGCAGCTCACC
AGCAAAATAATACCCTTCATGAACATGCCCGTCAATGGGGTGGGCAACAGCGGTGCCCAGGGACAGCACC
AAATGCCAATGGGTGTCAACTGGAATGCGCCGATGGGCATGCACCAGAACCCGGGACAGCCCGTGGGTGA
TTCGCAATTGCAGCATCCAATGGCTCACAACAAGGTTTACAACAACAGTGATTGGACTTCAATGGATCCG
GCTATACTTTCGTTTAGACAGTATTCTTCTTTTCCACAAAACCAAATTCCCCCACATCCTCAGCAGCAAC
AGGATTTATTTTTGCAGCATTTGGCTCAACAGCAAAATTCCCAGAGTGGTGGTTTCAACAACCAGGCACA
GCAAATGCTTCCTATGGGGATGCCCAATAGTTTGCTGAACGGACAACAAACGCAGCCGCCACAGGTCAAT
GCCAATGTTCAGGGCATGCTTGAGTTTTTAAAAAGCCGTCAATTCGTTTAGTTCGAAGGTAAGCCTATCC
CTAACCCTCTCCTCGGTCTCGATTCTACGCGTACCGGTCATCATCACCATCACCATTGAGTTTAAACCCG
CTGATCAGCCTCGACTGTGCCTTCTAAGGCCTGAGCTCGCTGATCAGCCTCGATCGAGGATCCAGACATG
ATAAGATACATTGATGAGTTTGGACAAACCACAACTAGAATGCAGTGAAAAAAATGCTTTATTTGTGAAA
TTTGTGATGCTATTGCTTTATTTGTAACCATTATAAGCTGCAATAAACAAGTTAACAACAACAATTGCAT
TCATTTTATGTTTCAGGTTCAGGGGGAGGTGTGGGAGGTTTTTTAAAGCAAGTAAAACCTCTACAAATGT
GGTATGGCTGATTATGATCAGTCGACCGATGCCCTTGAGAGCCTTCAACCCAGTCAGCTCCTTCCGGTGG
GCGCGGGGCATGACTATCGTCGCCGCACTTATGACTGTCTTCTTTATCATGCAACTCGTAGGACAGGTGC
CGGCAGCGCTCTGGGTCATTTTCGGCGAGGACCGCTTTCGCTGGAGCGCGACGATGATCGGCCTGTCGCT
TGCGGTATTCGGAATCTTGCACGCCCTCGCTCAAGCCTTCGTCACTGGTCCCGCCACCAAACGTTTCGGC
GAGAAGCAGGCCATTATCGCCGGCATGGCGGCCGACGCGCTGGGCTACGTCTTGCTGGCGTTCGCGACGC
GAGGCTGGATGGCCTTCCCCATTATGATTCTTCTCGCTTCCGGCGGCATCGGGATGCCCGCGTTGCAGGC
CATGCTGTCCAGGCAGGTAGATGACGACCATCAGGGACAGCTTCAAGGATCGCTCGCGGCTCTTACCAGC
CAGCAAAAGGCCAGGAACCGTAAAAAGGCCGCGTTGCTGGCGTTTTTCCATAGGCTCCGCCCCCCTGACG
AGCATCACAAAAATCGACGCTCAAGTCAGAGGTGGCGAAACCCGACAGGACTATAAAGATACCAGGCGTT
TCCCCCTGGAAGCTCCCTCGTGCGCTCTCCTGTTCCGACCCTGCCGCTTACCGGATACCTGTCCGCCTTT
CTCCCTTCGGGAAGCGTGGCGCTTTCTCAATGCTCACGCTGTAGGTATCTCAGTTCGGTGTAGGTCGTTC
GCTCCAAGCTGGGCTGTGTGCACGAACCCCCCGTTCAGCCCGACCGCTGCGCCTTATCCGGTAACTATCG
TCTTGAGTCCAACCCGGTAAGACACGACTTATCGCCACTGGCAGCAGCCACTGGTAACAGGATTAGCAGA
GCGAGGTATGTAGGCGGTGCTACAGAGTTCTTGAAGTGGTGGCCTAACTACGGCTACACTAGAAGGACAG
TATTTGGTATCTGCGCTCTGCTGAAGCCAGTTACCTTCGGAAAAAGAGTTGGTAGCTCTTGATCCGGCAA
ACAAACCACCGCTGGTAGCGGTGGTTTTTTTGTTTGCAAGCAGCAGATTACGCGCAGAAAAAAAGGATCT
CAAGAAGATCCTTTGATCTTTTCTACGGGGTCTGACGCTCAGTGGAACGAAAACTCACGTTAAGGGATTT
TGGTCATGAGATTATCAAAAAGGATCTTCACCTAGATCCTTTTAAATTAAAAATGAAGTTTTAAATCAAT
CTAAAGTATATATGAGTAAACTTGGTCTGACAGTTACCAATGCTTAATCAGTGAGGCACCTATCTCAGCG
ATCTGTCTATTTCGTTCATCCATAGTTGCCTGACTCCCCGTCGTGTAGATAACTACGATACGGGAGGGCT
TACCATCTGGCCCCAGTGCTGCAATGATACCGCGAGACCCACGCTCACCGGCTCCAGATTTATCAGCAAT
AAACCAGCCAGCCGGAAGGGCCGAGCGCAGAAGTGGTCCTGCAACTTTATCCGCCTCCATCCAGTCTATT
AATTGTTGCCGGGAAGCTAGAGTAAGTAGTTCGCCAGTTAATAGTTTGCGCAACGTTGTTGCCATTGCTG
CAGGCATCGTGGTGTCACGCTCGTCGTTTGGTATGGCTTCATTCAGCTCCGGTTCCCAACGATCAAGGCG
AGTTACATGATCCCCCATGTTGTGCAAAAAAGCGGTTAGCTCCTTCGGTCCTCCGATCGTTGTCAGAAGT
AAGTTGGCCGCAGTGTTATCACTCATGGTTATGGCAGCACTGCATAATTCTCTTACTGTCATGCCATCCG
TAAGATGCTTTTCTGTGACTGGTGAGTACTCAACCAAGTCATTCTGAGAATAGTGTATGCGGCGACCGAG
TTGCTCTTGCCCGGCGTCAACACGGGATAATACCGCGCCACATAGCAGAACTTTAAAAGTGCTCATCATT
GGAAAACGTTCTTCGGGGCGAAAACTCTCAAGGATCTTACCGCTGTTGAGATCCAGTTCGATGTAACCCA
CTCGTGCACCCAACTGATCTTCAGCATCTTTTACTTTCACCAGCGTTTCTGGGTGAGCAAAAACAGGAAG
GCAAAATGCCGCAAAAAAGGGAATAAGGGCGACACGGAAATGTTGAATACTCATACTCTTCCTTTTTCAA
TATTATTGAAGCATTTATCAGGGTTATTGTCTCATGAGCGGATACATATTTGAATGTATTTAGAAAAATA
AACAAATAGGGGTTCCGCGCACATTTCCCCGAAAAGTGCCACCTGACGTCTAAGAAACCATTATTATCAT
GACATTAACCTATAAAAATAGGCGTATCACGAGGCCCTTTCGT
